Addgene plasmid #129458: pB-RTP1S-Integration
Purpose: piggyBac transposon vector that Inducibly (Tet-On) expresses RTP1S
Depositing lab: Sriram Kosuri. Depositing organization: University of California, Los Angeles (UCLA). Publication: A Scalable, Multiplexed Assay for Decoding GPCR-Ligand Interactions with RNA Sequencing. Jones EM, Jajoo R, Cancilla D, Lubock NB, Wang J, Satyadi M, Cheung R, de March C, Bloom JS, Matsunami H, Kosuri S. Cell Syst. 2019 Mar 27;8(3):254-260.e6. doi: 10.1016/j.cels.2019.02.009. Epub 2019 Mar 20. PubMed 30904378.
Backbone
  Vector backbone: pB-CMV expression vector
  Backbone manufacturer: SBI
  Backbone size w/o insert (bp): 6969
  Total vector size (bp): 7653
  Vector type: Mammalian Expression, Synthetic Biology
  Selectable markers: Puromycin
Growth in bacteria
  Bacterial resistance: Ampicillin, 100 μg/mL
  Growth temperature: 37°C
  Growth strain: DH5alpha
  Copy number: High Copy
Gene/Insert
  Gene/Insert name: RTP1 (alt name: RTP1S receptor transporting protein 1 short)
  Species: M. musculus (mouse)
  Insert size (bp): 684
  Mutation: Removal of the first 36 amino acids of the protein
  GenBank ID: 239766
  Entrez Gene: Rtp1 (a.k.a. Gm1766, Gm604)
  Promoter: TRE (Tet-On)
  Cloning method: Gibson Cloning
  Sequencing primers: 5′ AAGACACCGGGACCGATCCA; 3′ gcagacactctatgcctg
Terms and licenses: Academic/Nonprofit Terms; Industry Terms: Not Available to Industry
How to cite: pB-RTP1S-Integration was a gift from Sriram Kosuri (Addgene plasmid # 129458 ; http://n2t.net/addgene:129458 ; RRID:Addgene_129458)
