[The description below was written by a language model from this plasmid's Addgene catalogue record and pLannotate feature annotations shown in this document.]
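Description:
pB-RTP1S-Integration is a piggyBac transposon vector for stable genomic integration and doxycycline-inducible (Tet-On) expression of mouse RTP1S in mammalian cells. It is built on a commercial pB-CMV expression backbone and totals about 7.65 kb. In E. coli it is maintained at high copy through a ColE1/pUC-type origin with ampicillin selection. An f1 origin and remnants of lac promoter/operator and lacZα sequence are also present as cloning-vector carryover. The automated annotation does not call the piggyBac terminal repeats. The transposon character therefore rests on the catalogue description, and a transposase would have to be supplied separately, since none is annotated on the plasmid.

The payload is a 684 bp Rtp1 coding sequence encoding the short form of receptor transporting protein 1, which lacks the first 36 amino acids of the full-length protein. RTP1 is an accessory factor that specifically promotes functional cell-surface expression of olfactory receptors. The insert sits downstream of a Tet-responsive promoter, annotated as an array of tet operator repeats followed by a minimal promoter segment, and it is terminated by SV40-derived sequence including a poly(A) signal. Transcription therefore depends on a Tet-On transactivator, which is not annotated on this plasmid and would have to come from the host cell or another construct. A second cassette uses an EF-1α core promoter joined to an HTLV-1 LTR fragment to drive puromycin N-acetyltransferase. It is followed by a short WPRE fragment and another SV40 poly(A) signal and allows selection of integrants. The associated publication title concerns a multiplexed GPCR–ligand assay, suggesting use in building cell lines that support olfactory receptor expression.
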