Features (pLannotate 1.2.2; 30 found; start..end, strand, type, name):
    272..292     +  promoter       tight TRE promoter (fragment): Tet-responsive promoter PTight, consisting of seven tet operator sequences followed by the minimal CMV promoter
    309..329     +  promoter       tight TRE promoter (fragment): Tet-responsive promoter PTight, consisting of seven tet operator sequences followed by the minimal CMV promoter
    346..366     +  promoter       tight TRE promoter (fragment): Tet-responsive promoter PTight, consisting of seven tet operator sequences followed by the minimal CMV promoter
    383..403     +  promoter       tight TRE promoter (fragment): Tet-responsive promoter PTight, consisting of seven tet operator sequences followed by the minimal CMV promoter
    420..440     +  promoter       tight TRE promoter (fragment): Tet-responsive promoter PTight, consisting of seven tet operator sequences followed by the minimal CMV promoter
    457..477     +  promoter       tight TRE promoter (fragment): Tet-responsive promoter PTight, consisting of seven tet operator sequences followed by the minimal CMV promoter
    494..514     +  promoter       tight TRE promoter (fragment): Tet-responsive promoter PTight, consisting of seven tet operator sequences followed by the minimal CMV promoter
    531..551     +  promoter       tight TRE promoter (fragment): Tet-responsive promoter PTight, consisting of seven tet operator sequences followed by the minimal CMV promoter
    559..604     +  promoter       TRE3GV promoter (fragment): 3rd-generation Tet-responsive promoter that can be activated by binding of Tet-On® 3G, optimized for retroviral and lentiviral vectors
    692..1372    +  CDS            Rtp1 (fragment): RTP1_MOUSE - Also known as Gm604. Experimental evidence at protein level: Swiss-Prot protein existence level 1. Specifically promotes functional cell surface expression of olfactory receptors, but not of other GPCRs. From Mus musculus (Mouse).
   1383..1503    +  CDS            large T antigen (fragment): large T antigen from SV40 (simian virus 40)
   1500..1583    +  CDS            large T antigen (fragment): large T antigen from SV40 (simian virus 40)
   1606..1740    +  polyA_signal   SV40 poly(A) signal: SV40 polyadenylation signal
   1851..2062    +  promoter       EF-1α core promoter: core promoter for human elongation factor EF-1α
   2075..2343    +  LTR            5' LTR (truncated): truncated 5' long terminal repeat (LTR) from human T-cell leukemia virus (HTLV) type 1
   2370..2969    +  CDS            PuroR: puromycin N-acetyltransferase; pac from Streptomyces alboniger; confers resistance to puromycin
   2976..3082    +  misc_feature   WPRE (fragment): woodchuck hepatitis virus posttranscriptional regulatory element
   3091..3212    +  polyA_signal   SV40 poly(A) signal: SV40 polyadenylation signal
   3230..3322    +  ncRNA          G-CSF SLDE: Accession: RF00183 - G-CSF factor stem-loop destabilising element (SLDE)
   4019..4486    +  CDS            B (fragment): PORTL_LAMBD - Experimental evidence at protein level: Swiss-Prot protein existence level 1. Forms the portal vertex of the capsid (PubMed:6228056, PubMed:6232391). This portal plays critical roles in head assembly, genome packaging, neck/tail attachment, and genome ejection (Probable). The portal protein multimerizes as a single ring-shaped homododecamer arranged around a central channel (PubMed:6232391). Binds to the terminase subunits to form the packaging machine (PubMed:7799432). From Escherichia phage lambda (Bacteriophage lambda).
   4524..4540    -  protein_bind   lac operator: The lac repressor binds to the lac operator to inhibit transcription in E. coli. This inhibition can be relieved by adding lactose or isopropyl-β-D-thiogalactopyranoside (IPTG). lac repressor encoded by lacI
   4548..4578    -  promoter       lac promoter: promoter for the E. coli lac operon
   4593..4614    -  protein_bind   CAP binding site: CAP binding activates transcription in the presence of cAMP. E. coli catabolite activator protein
   4627..4719    -  CDS            lacI (fragment): lac repressor; lacI; The lac repressor binds to the lac operator to inhibit transcription in E. coli. This inhibition can be relieved by adding lactose or isopropyl-β-D-thiogalactopyranoside (IPTG).
   4902..5490    -  rep_origin     ori: high-copy-number ColE1/pMB1/pBR322/pUC origin of replication
   5661..6521    -  CDS            AmpR: β-lactamase; bla; confers resistance to ampicillin, carbenicillin, and related antibiotics
   6522..6626    -  promoter       AmpR promoter: bla
   6679..7107    -  rep_origin     f1 ori (sequence partly withheld): f1 bacteriophage origin of replication; arrow indicates direction of (+) strand synthesis
   7112..7267    -  CDS            lacZα (fragment): LacZα fragment of β-galactosidase; lacZ fragment
   7269..7388    +  CDS            B (fragment): PORTL_LAMBD - Experimental evidence at protein level: Swiss-Prot protein existence level 1. Forms the portal vertex of the capsid (PubMed:6228056, PubMed:6232391). This portal plays critical roles in head assembly, genome packaging, neck/tail attachment, and genome ejection (Probable). The portal protein multimerizes as a single ring-shaped homododecamer arranged around a central channel (PubMed:6232391). Binds to the terminase subunits to form the packaging machine (PubMed:7799432). From Escherichia phage lambda (Bacteriophage lambda).
>Addgene plasmid #129458 | pB-RTP1S-Integration | addgene full sequence | sequence record 255129 | Addgene NGS Result
CCCCCAGGGATGTAATTACGTCCCTCCCCCGCTAGGGGGCAGCAGCGAGCCGCCCGGGGCTCCGCTCCGG
TCCGGCGCTCCCCCCGCATCCCCGAGCCGGCAGCGTGCGGGGACAGCCCGGGCACGGGGAAGGTGGCACG
GGATCGCTTTCCTCTGAACGCTTCTCGCTGCTCTTTGAGCCTGCAGACACCTGGGGGGATACGGGGAAAA
GGCCTCCACGGCCACTAGTCCAATCATAGGGGTACCCGACCCATCAAGTGCCACCTGACGTCTCCCTATC
AGTGATAGAGAAGTCGACACGTCTCGAGCTCCCTATCAGTGATAGAGAAGGTACGTCTAGAACGTCTCCC
TATCAGTGATAGAGAAGTCGACACGTCTCGAGCTCCCTATCAGTGATAGAGAAGGTACGTCTAGAACGTC
TCCCTATCAGTGATAGAGAAGTCGACACGTCTCGAGCTCCCTATCAGTGATAGAGAAGGTACGTCTAGAA
CGTCTCCCTATCAGTGATAGAGAAGTCGACACGTCTCGAGCTCCCTATCAGTGATAGAGAAGGTACCCCC
TATATAAGCAGAGCTCGTTTAGTGAACCGTCAGATCGCCTGGAGACGCCATCCACGCTGTTTTGACCTCC
ATAGAAGACACCGGGACCGATCCAGCCTGAGCTCGTTTAGTGACCGTCTAGAGCCGCCACCATGTGTAAG
AGTGTGACCACAGGTGAGTGGAAGAAGGTCTTCTACGAGAAGATGGAGGAGGTGAAGCCAGCGGACAGCT
GGGACTTCATCATAGACCCCAACCTCAAGCACAATGTGTTGGCCCCTGGCTGGAAGCAGTACCTGGAACT
TCATGCCTCAGGCAGGTTCCACTGTTCCTGGTGCTGGCACACCTGGCAGTCACCCCATGTAGTCATCCTC
TTCCACATGTACCTGGACAAGGCTCAGCGCGCTGGTTCGGTGCGCATGCGTGTGTTCAAGCAGCTCTGCT
ACGAGTGCGGTACAGCACGGCTGGATGAGTCCAGCATGCTGGAGGAGAACATCGAAAGCCTGGTGGACAA
CCTCATCACCAGTTTGCGAGAGCAGTGCTACGGGGAGCGTGGTGGCCACTACCGCATCCATGTGGCCAGC
CGGCAGGACAACCGGCGACACCGCGGAGAGTTCTGCGAGGCCTGCCAGGAAGGCATCGTGCACTGGAAGC
CCAGTGAGAAGCTGCTGGAGGAGGAGGCGACCACCTACACCTTCTCCCGTGCTCCCAGCCCCACCAAACC
GCAGGCTGAAACAGGCTCAGGCTGCAACTTCTGCTCCATTCCCTGGTGCTTATTTTGGGCCACGGTTTTG
ATGCTCATCATCTACCTGCAATTCTCCTTCCGTACTTCTGTCTGAGAATTCGCCACACAGGCATAGAGTG
TCTGCTATTAATAACTATGCTCAAAAATTGTGTACCTTTAGCTTTTTAATTTGTAAAGGGGTTAATAAGG
AATATTTGATGTATAGTGCCTTGACTAGAGATCATAATCAGCCATACCACATTTGTAGAGGTTTTACTTG
CTTTAAAAAACCTCCCACACCTCCCCCTGAACCTGAAACATAAAATGAATGCAATTGTTGTTGTTAACTT
GTTTATTGCAGCTTATAATGGTTACAAATAAAGCAATAGCATCACAAATTTCACAAATAAAGCATTTTTT
TCACTGCATTCTAGTTGTGGTTTGTCCAAACTCATCAATGTATCTTATCATGTCTGGATCCCCAGGAAGC
TCCTCTGTGTCCTCATAAACCCTAACCTCCTCTACTTGAGAGGACATTCCAATCATAGGGCGGCCGCGAA
GGATCTGCGATCGCTCCGGTGCCCGTCAGTGGGCAGAGCGCACATCGCCCACAGTCCCCGAGAAGTTGGG
GGGAGGGGTCGGCAATTGAACGGGTGCCTAGAGAAGGTGGCGCGGGGTAAACTGGGAAAGTGATGTCGTG
TACTGGCTCCGCCTTTTTCCCGAGGGTGGGGGAGAACCGTATATAAGTGCAGTAGTCGCCGTGAACGTTC
TTTTTCGCAACGGGTTTGCCGCCAGAACACAGCTGAAGCTTCGAGGGGCTCGCATCTCTCCTTCACGCGC
CCGCCGCCCTACCTGAGGCCGCCATCCACGCCGGTTGAGTCGCGTTCTGCCGCCTCCCGCCTGTGGTGCC
TCCTGAACTGCGTCCGCCGTCTAGGTAAGTTTAAAGCTCAGGTCGAGACCGGGCCTTTGTCCGGCGCTCC
CTTGGAGCCTACCTAGACTCAGCCGGCTCTCCACGCTTTGCCTGACCCTGCTTGCTCAACTCTACGTCTT
TGTTTCGTTTTCTGTTCTGCGCCGTTACAGATCCAAGCTGTGACCGGCGCCTACGCTAGATGACCGAGTA
CAAGCCCACGGTGCGCCTCGCCACCCGCGACGACGTCCCCAGGGCCGTACGCACCCTCGCCGCCGCGTTC
GCCGACTACCCCGCCACGCGCCACACCGTCGATCCGGACCGCCACATCGAGCGGGTCACCGAGCTGCAAG
AACTCTTCCTCACGCGCGTCGGGCTCGACATCGGCAAGGTGTGGGTCGCGGACGACGGCGCCGCGGTGGC
GGTCTGGACCACGCCGGAGAGCGTCGAAGCGGGGGCGGTGTTCGCCGAGATCGGCCCGCGCATGGCCGAG
TTGAGCGGTTCCCGGCTGGCCGCGCAGCAACAGATGGAAGGCCTCCTGGCGCCGCACCGGCCCAAGGAGC
CCGCGTGGTTCCTGGCCACCGTCGGCGTCTCGCCCGACCACCAGGGCAAGGGTCTGGGCAGCGCCGTCGT
GCTCCCCGGAGTGGAGGCGGCCGAGCGCGCCGGGGTGCCCGCCTTCCTGGAGACCTCCGCGCCCCGCAAC
CTCCCCTTCTACGAGCGGCTCGGCTTCACCGTCACCGCCGACGTCGAGGTGCCCGAAGGACCGCGCACCT
GGTGCATGACCCGCAAGCCCGGTGCCTGAGTCGACAATCAACCTCTGGATTACAAAATTTGTGAAAGATT
GACTGGTATTCTTAACTATGTTGCTCCTTTTACGCTATGTGGATACGCTGCTTTAATGCCTTTGTATCAT
GCGTTAACTAAACTTGTTTATTGCAGCTTATAATGGTTACAAATAAAGCAATAGCATCACAAATTTCACA
AATAAAGCATTTTTTTCACTGCATTCTAGTTGTGGTTTGTCCAAACTCATCAATGTATCTTATCATGTCT
GGAATTGACTCAAATGATGTCAATTAGTCTATCAGAAGCTCATCTGGTCTCCCTTCCGGGGGACAAGACA
TCCCTGTTTAATATTTAAACAGCAGTGTTCCCAAACTGGGTTCTTATATCCCTTGCTCTGGTCAACCAGG
TTGCAGGGTTTCCTGTCCTCACAGGAACGAAGTCCCTAAAGAAACAGTGGCAGCCAGGTTTAGCCCCGGA
ATTGACTGGATTCCTTTTTTAGGGCCCATTGGTATGGCTTTTTCCCCGTATCCCCCCAGGTGTCTGCAGG
CTCAAAGAGCAGCGAGAAGCGTTCAGAGGAAAGCGATCCCGTGCCACCTTCCCCGTGCCCGGGCTGTCCC
CGCACGCTGCCGGCTCGGGGATGCGGGGGGAGCGCCGGACCGGAGCGGAGCCCCGGGCGGCTCGCTGCTG
CCCCCTAGCGGGGGAGGGACGTAATTACATCCCTGGGGGCTTTGGGGGGGGGCTGTCCCTGATATCTATA
ACAAGAAAATATATATATAATAAGTTATCACGTAAGTAGAACATGAAATAACAATATAATTATCGTATGA
GTTAAATCTTAAAAGTCACGTAAAAGATAATCATGCGTCATTTTGACTCACGCGGTCGTTATAGTTCAAA
ATCAGTGACACTTACCGCATTGACAAGCACGCCTCACGGGAGCTCCAAGCGGCGACTGAGATGTCCTAAA
TGCACAGCGACGGATTCGCGCTATTTAGAAAGAGAGAGCAATATTTCAAGAATGCATGCGTCAATTTTAC
GCAGACTATCTTTCTAGGGTTAATCTAGCTGCATCAGGATCATATCGTCGGGTCTTTTTTCCGGCTCAGT
CATCGCCCAAGCTGGCGCTATCTGGGCATCGGGGAGGAAGAAGCCCGTGCCTTTTCCCGCGAGGTTGAAG
CGGCATGGAAAGAGTTTGCCGAGGATGACTGCTGCTGCATTGACGTTGAGCGAAAACGCACGTTTACCAT
GATGATTCGGGAAGGTGTGGCCATGCACGCCTTTAACGGTGAACTGTTCGTTCAGGCCACCTGGGATACC
AGTTCGTCGCGGCTTTTCCGGACACAGTTCCGGATGGTCAGCCCGAAGCGCATCAGCAACCCGAACAATA
CCGGCGACAGCCGGAACTGCCGTGCCGGTGTGCAGATTAATGACAGCGGTGCGGCGCTGGGATATTACGT
CAGCGAGGACGGGTATCCTGGCTGGATGCCGCAGAAATGGACATGGATACCCCGTGAGTTACCCGGCGGG
CGCGCTTGGCGTAATCATGGTCATAGCTGTTTCCTGTGTGAAATTGTTATCCGCTCACAATTCCACACAA
CATACGAGCCGGAAGCATAAAGTGTAAAGCCTGGGGTGCCTAATGAGTGAGCTAACTCACATTAATTGCG
TTGCGCTCACTGCCCGCTTTCCAGTCGGGAAACCTGTCGTGCCAGCTGCATTAATGAATCGGCCAACGCG
CGGGGAGAGGCGGTTTGCGTATTGGGCGCTCTTCCGCTTCCTCGCTCACTGACTCGCTGCGCTCGGTCGT
TCGGCTGCGGCGAGCGGTATCAGCTCACTCAAAGGCGGTAATACGGTTATCCACAGAATCAGGGGATAAC
GCAGGAAAGAACATGTGAGCAAAAGGCCAGCAAAAGGCCAGGAACCGTAAAAAGGCCGCGTTGCTGGCGT
TTTTCCATAGGCTCCGCCCCCCTGACGAGCATCACAAAAATCGACGCTCAAGTCAGAGGTGGCGAAACCC
GACAGGACTATAAAGATACCAGGCGTTTCCCCCTGGAAGCTCCCTCGTGCGCTCTCCTGTTCCGACCCTG
CCGCTTACCGGATACCTGTCCGCCTTTCTCCCTTCGGGAAGCGTGGCGCTTTCTCATAGCTCACGCTGTA
GGTATCTCAGTTCGGTGTAGGTCGTTCGCTCCAAGCTGGGCTGTGTGCACGAACCCCCCGTTCAGCCCGA
CCGCTGCGCCTTATCCGGTAACTATCGTCTTGAGTCCAACCCGGTAAGACACGACTTATCGCCACTGGCA
GCAGCCACTGGTAACAGGATTAGCAGAGCGAGGTATGTAGGCGGTGCTACAGAGTTCTTGAAGTGGTGGC
CTAACTACGGCTACACTAGAAGAACAGTATTTGGTATCTGCGCTCTGCTGAAGCCAGTTACCTTCGGAAA
AAGAGTTGGTAGCTCTTGATCCGGCAAACAAACCACCGCTGGTAGCGGTGGTTTTTTTGTTTGCAAGCAG
CAGATTACGCGCAGAAAAAAAGGATCTCAAGAAGATCCTTTGATCTTTTCTACGGGGTCTGACGCTCAGT
GGAACGAAAACTCACGTTAAGGGATTTTGGTCATGAGATTATCAAAAAGGATCTTCACCTAGATCCTTTT
AAATTAAAAATGAAGTTTTAAATCAATCTAAAGTATATATGAGTAAACTTGGTCTGACAGTTACCAATGC
TTAATCAGTGAGGCACCTATCTCAGCGATCTGTCTATTTCGTTCATCCATAGTTGCCTGACTCCCCGTCG
TGTAGATAACTACGATACGGGAGGGCTTACCATCTGGCCCCAGTGCTGCAATGATACCGCGAGACCCACG
CTCACCGGCTCCAGATTTATCAGCAATAAACCAGCCAGCCGGAAGGGCCGAGCGCAGAAGTGGTCCTGCA
ACTTTATCCGCCTCCATCCAGTCTATTAATTGTTGCCGGGAAGCTAGAGTAAGTAGTTCGCCAGTTAATA
GTTTGCGCAACGTTGTTGCCATTGCTACAGGCATCGTGGTGTCACGCTCGTCGTTTGGTATGGCTTCATT
CAGCTCCGGTTCCCAACGATCAAGGCGAGTTACATGATCCCCCATGTTGTGCAAAAAAGCGGTTAGCTCC
TTCGGTCCTCCGATCGTTGTCAGAAGTAAGTTGGCCGCAGTGTTATCACTCATGGTTATGGCAGCACTGC
ATAATTCTCTTACTGTCATGCCATCCGTAAGATGCTTTTCTGTGACTGGTGAGTACTCAACCAAGTCATT
CTGAGAATAGTGTATGCGGCGACCGAGTTGCTCTTGCCCGGCGTCAATACGGGATAATACCGCGCCACAT
AGCAGAACTTTAAAAGTGCTCATCATTGGAAAACGTTCTTCGGGGCGAAAACTCTCAAGGATCTTACCGC
TGTTGAGATCCAGTTCGATGTAACCCACTCGTGCACCCAACTGATCTTCAGCATCTTTTACTTTCACCAG
CGTTTCTGGGTGAGCAAAAACAGGAAGGCAAAATGCCGCAAAAAAGGGAATAAGGGCGACACGGAAATGT
TGAATACTCATACTCTTCCTTTTTCAATATTATTGAAGCATTTATCAGGGTTATTGTCTCATGAGCGGAT
ACATATTTGAATGTATTTAGAAAAATAAACAAATAGGGGTTCCGCGCACATTTCCCCGAAAAGTGCCACC
TAAATTGTAAGCGTTAATATTTTGTTAAAATTCGCGTTAAATTTTTGTTAAATCAGCTCATTTTTTAACC
AATAGGCCGAAATCGGCAAAATCCCTTATAAATCAAAAGAATAGACCGAGATAGGGT
[37 nt withheld, positions 6778-6814]
AAAGAACGTGGACTCCAACGTCAAAGG
[49 nt withheld, positions 6842-6890]
T
[91 nt withheld, positions 6892-6982]
G
[124 nt withheld, positions 6984-7107]
CCCATTCGCCATTCAGGCTGCGCAACTGTTGGGAAGGGCGATCGGTGCGGGCCTCTTCGCTATTACGCCA
GCTGGCGAAAGGGGGATGTGCTGCAAGGCGATTAAGTTGGGTAACGCCAGGGTTTTCCCAGTCACGACGT
TGTAAAACGACGGCCAGTGAGCGCGCCTCGTTCATTCACGTTTTTGAACCCGTGGAGGACGGGCAGACTC
GCGGTGCAAATGTGTTTTACAGCGTGATGGAGCAGATGAAGATGCTCGACACGCTGCAGAACACGCAGCT
AGATTAACCCTAGAAAGATAATCATATTGTGACGTACGTTAAAGATAATCATGTGTAAAATTGACGCATG
TGTTTTATCGGTCTGTATATCGAGGTTTATTTATTAATTTGAATAGATATTAAGTTTTATTATATTTACA
CTTACATACTAATAATAAATTCAACAAACAATTTATTTATGTTTATTTATTTATTAAAAAAAACAAAAAC
TCAAAATTTCTTCTATAAAGTAACAAAACTTTTATGAGGGACAGCCCCCCCCCAAAG
